>Addgene plasmid #126156 | pBbE11c-RFP | addgene full sequence | sequence record 247173 | Addgene NGS Result
GACGTCTTTACGGCTAGCTCAGTCCTAGGTATTATGCTAGCAGGTTTAATCGAATTCAAAAGATCTTTTA
AGAAGGAGATATACATATGGCGAGTAGCGAAGACGTTATCAAAGAGTTCATGCGTTTCAAAGTTCGTATG
GAAGGTTCCGTTAACGGTCACGAGTTCGAAATCGAAGGTGAAGGTGAAGGTCGTCCGTACGAAGGTACCC
AGACCGCTAAACTGAAAGTTACCAAAGGTGGTCCGCTGCCGTTCGCTTGGGACATCCTGTCCCCGCAGTT
CCAGTACGGTTCCAAAGCTTACGTTAAACACCCGGCTGACATCCCGGACTACCTGAAACTGTCCTTCCCG
GAAGGTTTCAAATGGGAACGTGTTATGAACTTCGAAGACGGTGGTGTTGTTACCGTTACCCAGGACTCCT
CCCTGCAAGACGGTGAGTTCATCTACAAAGTTAAACTGCGTGGTACCAACTTCCCGTCCGACGGTCCGGT
TATGCAGAAAAAAACCATGGGTTGGGAAGCTTCCACCGAACGTATGTACCCGGAAGACGGTGCTCTGAAA
GGTGAAATCAAAATGCGTCTGAAACTGAAAGACGGTGGTCACTACGACGCTGAAGTTAAAACCACCTACA
TGGCTAAAAAACCGGTTCAGCTGCCGGGTGCTTACAAAACCGACATCAAACTGGACATCACCTCCCACAA
CGAAGACTACACCATCGTTGAACAGTACGAACGTGCTGAAGGTCGTCACTCCACCGGTGCTTAAGGATCC
AAACTCGAGTAAGGATCTCCAGGCATCAAATAAAACGAAAGGCTCAGTCGAAAGACTGGGCCTTTCGTTT
TATCTGTTGTTTGTCGGTGAACGCTCTCTACTAGAGTCACACTGGCTCACCTTCGGGTGGGCCTTTCTGC
GTTTATACCTAGGGCGTTCGGCTGCGGCGAGCGGTATCAGCTCACTCAAAGGCGGTAATACGGTTATCCA
CAGAATCAGGGGATAACGCAGGAAAGAACATGTGAGCAAAAGGCCAGCAAAAGGCCAGGAACCGTAAAAA
GGCCGCGTTGCTGGCGTTTTTCCATAGGCTCCGCCCCCCTGACGAGCATCACAAAAATCGACGCTCAAGT
CAGAGGTGGCGAAACCCGACAGGACTATAAAGATACCAGGCGTTTCCCCCTGGAAGCTCCCTCGTGCGCT
CTCCTGTTCCGACCCTGCCGCTTACCGGATACCTGTCCGCCTTTCTCCCTTCGGGAAGCGTGGCGCTTTC
TCATAGCTCACGCTGTAGGTATCTCAGTTCGGTGTAGGTCGTTCGCTCCAAGCTGGGCTGTGTGCACGAA
CCCCCCGTTCAGCCCGACCGCTGCGCCTTATCCGGTAACTATCGTCTTGAGTCCAACCCGGTAAGACACG
ACTTATCGCCACTGGCAGCAGCCACTGGTAACAGGATTAGCAGAGCGAGGTATGTAGGCGGTGCTACAGA
GTTCTTGAAGTGGTGGCCTAACTACGGCTACACTAGAAGGACAGTATTTGGTATCTGCGCTCTGCTGAAG
CCAGTTACCTTCGGAAAAAGAGTTGGTAGCTCTTGATCCGGCAAACAAACCACCGCTGGTAGCGGTGGTT
TTTTTGTTTGCAAGCAGCAGATTACGCGCAGAAAAAAAGGATCTCAAGAAGATCCTTTGATCTTTTCTAC
GGGGTCTGACGCTCAGTGGAACGAAAACTCACGTTAAGGGATTTTGGTCATGACTAGTGCTTGGATTCTC
ACCAATAAAAAACGCCCGGCGGCAACCGAGCGTTCTGAACAAATCCAGATGGAGTTCTGAGGTCATTACT
GGATCTATCAACAGGAGTCCAAGCGAGCTCGATATCAAATTACGCCCCGCCCTGCCACTCATCGCAGTAC
TGTTGTAATTCATTAAGCATTCTGCCGACATGGAAGCCATCACAAACGGCATGATGAACCTGAATCGCCA
GCGGCATCAGCACCTTGTCGCCTTGCGTATAATATTTGCCCATGGTGAAAACGGGGGCGAAGAAGTTGTC
CATATTGGCCACGTTTAAATCAAAACTGGTGAAACTCACCCAGGGATTGGCTGAGACGAAAAACATATTC
TCAATAAACCCTTTAGGGAAATAGGCCAGGTTTTCACCGTAACACGCCACATCTTGCGAATATATGTGTA
GAAACTGCCGGAAATCGTCGTGGTATTCACTCCAGAGCGATGAAAACGTTTCAGTTTGCTCATGGAAAAC
GGTGTAACAAGGGTGAACACTATCCCATATCACCAGCTCACCGTCTTTCATTGCCATACGAAATTCCGGA
TGAGCATTCATCAGGCGGGCAAGAATGTGAATAAAGGCCGGATAAAACTTGTGCTTATTTTTCTTTACGG
TCTTTAAAAAGGCCGTAATATCCAGCTGAACGGTCTGGTTATAGGTACATTGAGCAACTGACTGAAATGC
CTCAAAATGTTCTTTACGATGCCATTGGGATATATCAACGGTGGTATATCCAGTGATTTTTTTCTCCATT
TTAGCTTCCTTAGCTCCTGAAAATCTCGATAACTCAAAAAATACGCCCGGTAGTGATCTTATTTCATTAT
GGTGAAAGTTGGAACCTCTTACGTGCCGATCAACGTCTCATTTTCGCCAGATATC
Features (pLannotate 1.2.2; 8 found; start..end, strand, type, name):
     13..41      +  promoter       J23119 promoter (fragment): bacterial promoter (Registry of Standard Biological Parts BBa J23119)
     87..764     +  CDS            mRFP1: monomeric derivative of DsRed (Campbell et al., 2002)
    797..868     +  terminator     rrnB T1 terminator: transcription terminator T1 from the E. coli rrnB gene
    884..911     +  terminator     T7Te terminator: phage T7 early transcription terminator
   1069..1657    -  rep_origin     ori: high-copy-number ColE1/pMB1/pBR322/pUC origin of replication
   1745..1839    -  terminator     lambda t0 terminator: transcription terminator from phage lambda
   1863..2519    -  CDS            cat: CAT_ECOLX - Experimental evidence at protein level: Swiss-Prot protein existence level 1. This enzyme is an effector of chloramphenicol resistance in bacteria. From Escherichia coli. This protein is used as a marker in many commonly used cloning vectors, such as pACYC184.
   2520..2622    -  promoter       cat promoter: promoter of the E. coli cat gene encoding chloramphenicol acetyltransferase
