[The description below was written by a language model from this plasmid's Addgene catalogue record and pLannotate feature annotations shown in this document.]
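Description:
pBbE11c-RFP is a small, high-copy bacterial expression plasmid for Escherichia coli, built on the BglBrick-compatible pBb vector family and intended for constitutive rather than inducible expression. It replicates from a ColE1/pMB1-type origin and is selected with chloramphenicol through a cat (chloramphenicol acetyltransferase) gene driven by its native cat promoter and followed by the phage lambda t0 terminator. This marker cassette and the origin lie on the opposite strand from the expression unit.

The payload is a 678 bp synthetic RFP coding sequence, which the annotation identifies as mRFP1, the monomeric DsRed derivative. The catalogue entry names the promoter as J23150, a member of the Anderson series of constitutive synthetic E. coli promoters. The automated annotation instead labels the short promoter upstream of the reporter as a fragment of J23119, which probably reflects the close sequence similarity among members of this promoter family rather than a different part. Downstream, transcription is stopped by a tandem pair of terminators, rrnB T1 and T7Te, which insulate the cassette from the rest of the backbone. No repressor gene or operator is annotated, consistent with constitutive expression.

The sequenced record of 2,645 nt is somewhat shorter than the sum of the listed backbone and insert sizes, and the record does not explain this difference. The plasmid acts as a fluorescent reference for the expression level given by this combination of promoter, origin and marker. The BglBrick format allows RFP to be swapped for a gene of interest. It was deposited with work on a tool for selecting and predicting the behaviour of E. coli expression vectors.
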