Addgene plasmid #126156: pBbE11c-RFP
Purpose: Constitutive expression vector for Escherichia coli. BglBrick compatible.
Depositing lab: Nigel Scrutton. Depositing organization: University of Manchester. Publication: SelProm: A Queryable and Predictive Expression Vector Selection Tool for Escherichia coli. Jervis AJ, Carbonell P, Taylor S, Sung R, Dunstan MS, Robinson CJ, Breitling R, Takano E, Scrutton NS. ACS Synth Biol. 2019 Mar 18. doi: 10.1021/acssynbio.8b00399. PubMed 30870592.
Backbone
  Vector backbone: pBb
  Backbone size w/o insert (bp): 2181
  Vector type: Bacterial Expression, Synthetic Biology
Growth in bacteria
  Bacterial resistance: Chloramphenicol, 25 μg/mL
  Growth temperature: 37°C
  Growth strain: DH5alpha
  Copy number: High Copy
Gene/Insert
  Gene/Insert name: RFP
  Species: Synthetic
  Insert size (bp): 678
  Promoter: J23150
  Cloning method: Unknown
  Sequencing primers: 5′ GGTAGTGATCTTATTTCATTATGGTG
Terms and licenses: Academic/Nonprofit Terms; Industry Terms: Not Available to Industry
Depositor comments: Cloning method was In-Fusion.
How to cite: pBbE11c-RFP was a gift from Nigel Scrutton (Addgene plasmid # 126156 ; http://n2t.net/addgene:126156 ; RRID:Addgene_126156)
